Addgene plasmid #47953: pCH001
Purpose: tetO-GFP reporter casette
Depositing lab: Attila Becskei. Depositing organization: University of Basel. Publication: Stochastic signalling rewires the interaction map of a multiple feedback network during yeast evolution. Hsu C, Scherrer S, Buetti-Dinh A, Ratna P, Pizzolato J, Jaquet V, Becskei A. Nat Commun. 2012 Feb 21;3:682. doi: 10.1038/ncomms1687. PubMed 22353713.
Backbone
  Vector backbone: pRS306
  Backbone manufacturer: ATCC
  Total vector size (bp): 4373
  Vector type: Yeast Expression ; Tet inducible expression
  Selectable markers: URA3
Growth in bacteria
  Bacterial resistance: Ampicillin, 100 μg/mL
  Growth temperature: 37°C
  Growth strain: DH5alpha
  Copy number: Low Copy
Gene/Insert
  Gene/Insert name: GFP
  Promoter: T3
  Cloning method: Restriction Enzyme; 5′ cloning site XhoI (not destroyed); 3′ cloning site XbaI (not destroyed)
  Sequencing primers: 5′ M13R; 3′ M13F20
Terms and licenses: Academic/Nonprofit Terms; Industry Terms: Not Available to Industry
Depositor comments: tetO2 inducible expression of GFP. The selection marker genes have some differences to the published sequence but this does not affect the functioning of the plasmid.
How to cite: pCH001 was a gift from Attila Becskei (Addgene plasmid # 47953 ; http://n2t.net/addgene:47953 ; RRID:Addgene_47953)
