[The description below was written by a language model from this plasmid's Addgene catalogue record and pLannotate feature annotations shown in this document.]
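Description:
pCH001 is a yeast reporter plasmid built on pRS306, a member of the pRS series of integrating vectors. No yeast replication origin (CEN/ARS or 2μ) appears in the feature table, which is consistent with a construct meant to be inserted into the Saccharomyces cerevisiae genome rather than maintained episomally. In E. coli it is propagated through a ColE1/pUC-type origin and selected with ampicillin via the bla gene. An f1 origin and the pBluescript-derived lac promoter/lacZα region, with flanking T3 and T7 phage promoters, are also present as backbone remnants. Yeast transformants are selected by uracil prototrophy through URA3, driven by its own promoter, a marker that can also be counterselected with 5-FOA. URA3 is annotated as two fragments, in line with the depositor's note that the marker genes differ somewhat from published sequences without affecting function.

The payload, cloned between the XhoI and XbaI sites, is a tetO-controlled GFP cassette. An upstream ADH1 terminator probably insulates the reporter from read-through transcription. It is followed by a short region recognised as tet operator sequence (described by the depositor as tetO2), then a yeast-codon-optimised GFP (yeGFP) open reading frame and a CYC1 terminator. The core yeast promoter lying between the operators and GFP is not annotated. The "T3" promoter in the catalogue entry is simply the adjacent backbone phage promoter, not the element driving GFP in yeast. Expression depends on a tetracycline-responsive regulator supplied separately, so fluorescence reports that regulator's activity, which suits quantitative studies of synthetic gene circuits and feedback networks. The catalogue size (4,373 bp) corresponds to the empty backbone, whereas the depositor's full sequence is 5,713 nt.
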