Features (pLannotate 1.2.2; 23 found; start..end, strand, type, name):
     96..200     +  promoter       AmpR promoter: bla
    201..1061    +  CDS            AmpR: β-lactamase; bla; confers resistance to ampicillin, carbenicillin, and related antibiotics
   1232..1820    +  rep_origin     ori: high-copy-number ColE1/pMB1/pBR322/pUC origin of replication
   2003..2094    +  CDS            lacI (fragment): lac repressor; lacI; The lac repressor binds to the lac operator to inhibit transcription in E. coli. This inhibition can be relieved by adding lactose or isopropyl-β-D-thiogalactopyranoside (IPTG).
   2107..2128    +  protein_bind   CAP binding site: CAP binding activates transcription in the presence of cAMP. E. coli catabolite activator protein
   2143..2173    +  promoter       lac promoter: promoter for the E. coli lac operon
   2181..2197    +  protein_bind   lac operator: The lac repressor binds to the lac operator to inhibit transcription in E. coli. This inhibition can be relieved by adding lactose or isopropyl-β-D-thiogalactopyranoside (IPTG). lac repressor encoded by lacI
   2242..2260    +  promoter       T3 promoter: promoter for bacteriophage T3 RNA polymerase
   2272..2292    -  misc_feature   MCS (fragment): pBluescript multiple cloning site
   2316..2503    +  terminator     ADH1 terminator: S. cerevisiae ADH1; transcription terminator for the S. cerevisiae alcohol dehydrogenase 1 (ADH1) gene
   2547..2566    +  promoter       PLtetO-1 promoter (fragment): modified phage lambda PL promoter with tet operator sites (Lutz and Bujard, 1997)
   2765..3481    +  CDS            yeGFP: yeast-enhanced green fluorescent protein codons optimized for translation in S. cerevisiae and C. albicans
   3508..3693    +  terminator     CYC1 terminator (fragment): S. cerevisiae CYC1; transcription terminator for CYC1
   3693..3721    -  misc_feature   MCS (fragment): pBluescript multiple cloning site
   3730..3748    -  promoter       T7 promoter: promoter for bacteriophage T7 RNA polymerase
   3751..3908    +  CDS            lacZα (fragment): LacZα fragment of β-galactosidase; lacZ fragment
   3916..4371    +  rep_origin     f1 ori (sequence partly withheld): f1 bacteriophage origin of replication; arrow indicates direction of (+) strand synthesis
   4372..4421    -  misc_feature   bom (fragment): basis of mobility region from pBR322
   4500..5136    -  CDS            URA3 (fragment): orotidine-5'-phosphate decarboxylase, required for uracil biosynthesis; S. cerevisiae URA3; yeast auxotrophic marker, counterselectable with 5-fluoroorotic acid (5-FOA)
   5162..5196    -  CDS            rop (fragment): Rop protein, which maintains plasmids at low copy number; rop
   5196..5363    -  CDS            URA3 (fragment): orotidine-5'-phosphate decarboxylase, required for uracil biosynthesis; S. cerevisiae URA3; yeast auxotrophic marker, counterselectable with 5-fluoroorotic acid (5-FOA)
   5364..5579    -  promoter       URA3 promoter: S. cerevisiae URA3
   5590..5637    -  misc_feature   bom (fragment): basis of mobility region from pBR322
>Addgene plasmid #47953 | pCH001 | depositor full sequence | sequence record 68820 | pCH001 sequence 5713 bps
GACGAAAGGGCCTCGTGATACGCCTATTTTTATAGGTTAATGTCATGATAATAATGGTTTCTTAGACGTC
AGGTGGCACTTTTCGGGGAAATGTGCGCGGAACCCCTATTTGTTTATTTTTCTAAATACATTCAAATATG
TATCCGCTCATGAGACAATAACCCTGATAAATGCTTCAATAATATTGAAAAAGGAAGAGTATGAGTATTC
AACATTTCCGTGTCGCCCTTATTCCCTTTTTTGCGGCATTTTGCCTTCCTGTTTTTGCTCACCCAGAAAC
GCTGGTGAAAGTAAAAGATGCTGAAGATCAGTTGGGTGCACGAGTGGGTTACATCGAACTGGATCTCAAC
AGCGGTAAGATCCTTGAGAGTTTTCGCCCCGAAGAACGTTTTCCAATGATGAGCACTTTTAAAGTTCTGC
TATGTGGCGCGGTATTATCCCGTATTGACGCCGGGCAAGAGCAACTCGGTCGCCGCATACACTATTCTCA
GAATGACTTGGTTGAGTACTCACCAGTCACAGAAAAGCATCTTACGGATGGCATGACAGTAAGAGAATTA
TGCAGTGCTGCCATAACCATGAGTGATAACACTGCGGCCAACTTACTTCTGACAACGATCGGAGGACCGA
AGGAGCTAACCGCTTTTTTTCACAACATGGGGGATCATGTAACTCGCCTTGATCGTTGGGAACCGGAGCT
GAATGAAGCCATACCAAACGACGAGCGTGACACCACGATGCCTGTAGCAATGGCAACAACGTTGCGCAAA
CTATTAACTGGCGAACTACTTACTCTAGCTTCCCGGCAACAATTAATAGACTGGATGGAGGCGGATAAAG
TTGCAGGACCACTTCTGCGCTCGGCCCTTCCGGCTGGCTGGTTTATTGCTGATAAATCTGGAGCCGGTGA
GCGTGGGTCTCGCGGTATCATTGCAGCACTGGGGCCAGATGGTAAGCCCTCCCGTATCGTAGTTATCTAC
ACGACGGGCAGTCAGGCAACTATGGATGAACGAAATAGACAGATCGCTGAGATAGGTGCCTCACTGATTA
AGCATTGGTAACTGTCAGACCAAGTTTACTCATATATACTTTAGATTGATTTAAAACTTCATTTTTAATT
TAAAAGGATCTAGGTGAAGATCCTTTTTGATAATCTCATGACCAAAATCCCTTAACGTGAGTTTTCGTTC
CACTGAGCGTCAGACCCCGTAGAAAAGATCAAAGGATCTTCTTGAGATCCTTTTTTTCTGCGCGTAATCT
GCTGCTTGCAAACAAAAAAACCACCGCTACCAGCGGTGGTTTGTTTGCCGGATCAAGAGCTACCAACTCT
TTTTCCGAAGGTAACTGGCTTCAGCAGAGCGCAGATACCAAATACTGTCCTTCTAGTGTAGCCGTAGTTA
GGCCACCACTTCAAGAACTCTGTAGCACCGCCTACATACCTCGCTCTGCTAATCCTGTTACCAGTGGCTG
CTGCCAGTGGCGATAAGTCGTGTCTTACCGGGTTGGACTCAAGACGATAGTTACCGGATAAGGCGCAGCG
GTCGGGCTGAACGGGGGGTTCGTGCACACAGCCCAGCTTGGAGCGAACGACCTACACCGAACTGAGATAC
CTACAGCGTGAGCATTGAGAAAGCGCCACGCTTCCCGAAGGGAGAAAGGCGGACAGGTATCCGGTAAGCG
GCAGGGTCGGAACAGGAGAGCGCACGAGGGAGCTTCCAGGGGGGAACGCCTGGTATCTTTATAGTCCTGT
CGGGTTTCGCCACCTCTGACTTGAGCGTCGATTTTTGTGATGCTCGTCAGGGGGGCCGAGCCTATGGAAA
AACGCCAGCAACGCGGCCTTTTTACGGTTCCTGGCCTTTTGCTGGCCTTTTGCTCACATGTTCTTTCCTG
CGTTATCCCCTGATTCTGTGGATAACCGTATTACCGCCTTTGAGTGAGCTGATACCGCTCGCCGCAGCCG
AACGACCGAGCGCAGCGAGTCAGTGAGCGAGGAAGCGGAAGAGCGCCCAAACGCAAACCGCCTCTCCCCG
CGCGTTGGCCGATTCATTAATGCAGCTGGCACGACAGGTTTCCCGACTGGAAAGCGGGCAGTGAGCGCAA
CGCAATTAATGTGAGTTAGCTCACTCATTAGGCACCCCAGGCTTTACACTTTATGCTTCCGGCTCGTATG
TTGTGTGGAATTGTGAGCGGATAACAATTTCACACAGGAAACAGCTATGACCATGATTACGCCAAGCTCG
AAATTAACCCTCACTAAAGGGAACAAAAGCTGGTACCGGGCCCCCCCTCGAGTAATTCGCGCCACTTCTA
AATAAGCGAATTTCTTATGATTTATGATTTTTATTATTAAATAAGTTATAAAAAAAATAAGTGTATACAA
ATTTTAAAGTGACTCTTAGGTTTTAAAACGAAAATTCTTATTCTTGAGTAACTCTTTCCTGTAGGTCAGG
TTGCTTTCTCAGGTATAGTATGAGGTCGCTCTTATTGACCACACCTCTACCGGCAGATCCGCTAGGGATA
ACAGGGTAATATAGATCAATTCCTCGATCCCTATCAGTGATAGAGAGTCGACAAAGTCGAGTTTCTCGAT
CGAGACCACTGCATGCATGTGCTCTGTATGTATATAAAACTCTTGTTTTCTTCTTTTCTCTAAATATTCT
TTCCTTATACATTAGGTCCTTTGTAGCATAAATTACTATACTTCTATAGACACGCAAACACAAATACACA
CACTAAATTACCGGATCAATTCGGGGGATCCAAAATGTCTAAAGGTGAAGAATTATTCACTGGTGTTGTC
CCAATTTTGGTTGAATTAGATGGTGATGTTAATGGTCACAAATTTTCTGTCTCCGGTGAAGGTGAAGGTG
ATGCTACTTACGGTAAATTGACCTTAAAATTTATTTGTACTACTGGTAAATTGCCAGTTCCATGGCCAAC
CTTAGTCACTACTTTCGGTTATGGTGTTCAATGTTTTGCTAGATACCCAGATCATATGAAACAACATGAC
TTTTTCAAGTCTGCCATGCCAGAAGGTTATGTTCAAGAAAGAACTATTTTTTTCAAAGATGACGGTAACT
ACAAGACCAGAGCTGAAGTCAAGTTTGAAGGTGATACCTTAGTTAATAGAATCGAATTAAAAGGTATTGA
TTTTAAAGAAGATGGTAACATTTTAGGTCACAAATTGGAATACAACTATAACTCTCACAATGTTTACATC
ATGGCTGACAAACAAAAGAATGGTATCAAAGTTAACTTCAAAATTAGACACAACATTGAAGATGGTTCTG
TTCAATTAGCTGACCATTATCAACAAAATACTCCAATTGGTGATGGTCCAGTCTTGTTACCAGACAACCA
TTACTTATCCACTCAATCTGCCTTATCCAAAGATCCAAACGAAAAGAGAGACCACATGGTCTTGTTAGAA
TTTGTTACTGCTGCTGGTATTACCCATGGTATGGATGAATTGTACAAATAAAAGAATTCTGTACAAATAG
GGCCGCATCATGTAATTAGTTATGTCACGCTTACATTCACGCCCTCCCCCCACATCCGCTCTAACCGAAA
AGGAAGGAGTTAGACAACCTGAAGTCTAGGTCCCTATTTATTTTTTTATAGTTATGTTAGTATTAAGAAC
GTTATTTATATTTCAAATTTTTCTTTTTTTTCTGTACGGACGCGTGTACGCATCTAGAGCGGCCGCACCG
CGGTGGAGCTCCAATTCGCCCTATAGTGAGTCGTATTACAATTCACTGGCCGTCGTTTTACAACGTCGTG
ACTGGGAAAACCCTGGCGTTACCCAACTTAATCGCCTTGCAGCACATCCCCCCTTCGCCAGCTGGCGTAA
TAGCGAAGAGGCCCGCACCGATCGCCCTTCCCAACAGTTGCGCAGCCTGAATGGCGAATGGCGCG
[124 nt withheld, positions 3916-4039]
C
[91 nt withheld, positions 4041-4131]
A
[49 nt withheld, positions 4133-4181]
CCTTTGACGTTGGAGTCCACGTTCTTT
[37 nt withheld, positions 4209-4245]
ACCCTATCTCGGTCTATTCTTTTGATTTATAAGGGATTTTGCCGATTTCGGCCTATTGGTTAAAAAATGA
GCTGATTTAACAAAAATTTAACGCGAATTTTAACAAAATATTAACGTTTACAATTTCCTGATGCGGTATT
TTCTCCTTACGCATCTGTGCGGTATTTCACACCGCAGGGTAATAACTGATATAATTAAATTGAAGCTCTA
ATTTGTGAGTTTAGTATACATGCATTTACTTATAATACAGTTTTTTAGTTTTGCTGGCCGCATCTTCTCA
AATATGCTTCCCAGCCTGCTTTTCTGTAACGTTCACCCTCTACCTTAGCATCCCTTCCCTTTGCAAATAG
TCCTCTTCCAACAATAATAATGTCAGATCCTGTAGAGACCACATCATCCACGGTTCTATACTGTTGACCC
AATGCGTCTCCCTTGTCATCTAAACCCACACCGGGTGTCATAATCAACCAATCGTAACCTTCATCTCTTC
CACCCATGTCTCTTTGAGCAATAAAGCCGATAACAAAATCTTTGTCGCTCTTCGCAATGTCAACAGTACC
CTTAGTATATTCTCCAGTAGATAGGGAGCCCTTGCATGACAATTCTGCTAACATCAAAAGGCCTCTAGGT
TCCTTTGTTACTTCTTCTGCCGCCTGCTTCAAACCGCTAACAATACCTGGGCCCACCACACCGTGTGCAT
TCGTAATGTCTGCCCATTCTGCTATTCTGTATACACCCGCAGAGTACTGCAATTTGACTGTATTACCAAT
GTCAGCAAATTTTCTGTCTTCGAAGAGTAAAAAATTGTACTTGGCGGATAATGCCTTTAGCGGCTTAACT
GTGCCCTCCATGGAAAAATCAGTCAAGATATCCACATGTGTTTTTAGTAAATGACCGTCTCCGGGAGCTG
CATGTGTCAGAGGTTTTCACCGTCATCACCGAAACGCGCGACAAATTTTGGGACCTAATGCTTCAACTAA
CTCCAGTAATTCCTTGGTGGTACGAACATCCAATGAAGCACACAAGTTTGTTTGCTTTTCGTGCATGATA
TTAAATAGCTTGGCAGCAACAGGACTAGGATGAGTAGCAGCACGTTCCTTATATGTAGCTTTCGACATGA
TTTATCTTCGTTTCCTGCAGGTTTTTGTTCTGTGCAGTTGGGTTAAGAATACTGGGCAATTTCATGTTTC
TTCAACACTACATATGCGTATATATACCAATCTAAGTCTGTGCTCCTTCCTTCGTTCTTCCTTCTGTTCG
GAGATTACCGAATCAAAAAAATTTCAAAGAAACCGAAATCAAAAAAAAGAATAAAAAAAAAATGATGAAT
TGAATTGAAAAGCGTGGTGCACTCTCAGTACAATCTGCTCTGATGCCGCATAGTTAAGCCAGCCCCGACA
CCCGCCAACACCCGCTGACGCGCCCTGACGGGCTTGTCTGCTCCCGGCATCCGCTTACAGACAAGCTG
