>Addgene plasmid #47953 | pCH001 | addgene partial sequence | sequence record 70626 | M13_pUC_rev
TGACCATGATTACGCCAAGCTCGAAATTAACCCTCACTAAAGGGAACAAAAGCTGGTACCGGGCCCCCCC
TCGAGTAATTCGCGCCACTTCTAAATAAGCGAATTTCTTATGATTTATGATTTTTATTATTAAATAAGTT
ATAAAAAAAATAAGTGTATACAAATTTTAAAGTGACTCTTAGGTTTTAAAACGAAAATTCTTATTCTTGA
GTAACTCTTTCCTGTAGGTCAGGTTGCTTTCTCAGGTATAGTATGAGGTCGCTCTTATTGACCACACCTC
TACCGGCAGATCCGCTAGGGATAACAGGGTAATATAGATCAATTCCTCGATCCCTATCAGTGATAGAGAG
TCGACAAAGTCGAGTTTCTCGATCGAGACCACTGCATGCATGTGCTCTGTATGTATATAAAACTCTTGTT
TTCTTCTTTTCTCTAAATATTCTTTCCTTATACATTAGGTCCTTTGTAGCATAAATTACTATACTTCTAT
AGACACGCAAACACAAATACACACACTAAATTACCGGATCAATTCGGGGGATCCAAAATGTCTAAAGGTG
AAGAATTATTCACTGGTGTTGTCCCAATTTTGGTTGAATTAGATGGTGATGTTAATGGTCACAAATTTTC
TGTCTCCGGTGAAGGTGAAGGTGATGCTACTTACGGTAAATTGACCTTAAAATTTATTTGTACTACTGGT
AAATTGCCAGTTCCATGGCCAACCTTAGTCACTACTTTCGGTTATGGTGTTCAATGTTTTGCGAGATACC
CAGATCATATGAAACAACATGACTTTTTCAAGTCTGCCATGCCAGAAGGTTATGTTCAAGAAAGAACTAT
TTTTTTCAAAGATGACGGTAACTACAAGACCAGAGCTGAAGTCAAGTTTGAAGGTGATACCTTAGTTAAT
AGAATCGAATTAAAAGGTATTGATTTTAAAGAAGATGGTAACATTTTAGGTCACAAATTGGAATACAACT
ATAACTCTCACAATGTTTACATCATGGCTGACAAACAAA
