>Addgene plasmid #47953 | pCH001 | addgene partial sequence | sequence record 70627 | CYC1 5'-GCGTGAATGTAAGCGTGAC-3'
GATGCGGCCCTATTTGTACAGAATTCTTTATTTGTACAATTCATCCATACCATGGGTAATACCAGCAGCA
GTAACAAATTCTAACAAGACCATGTGGTCTCTCTTTTCGTTTGGATCTTTGGATAAGGCAGATTGAGTGG
ATAAGTAATGGTTGTCTGGTAACAAGACTGGACCATCACCAATTGGAGTATTTTGTTGATAATGGTCAGC
TAATTGAACAGAACCATCTTCAATGTTGTGTCTAATTTTGAAGTTAACTTTGATACCATTCTTTTGTTTG
TCAGCCATGATGTAAACATTGTGAGAGTTATAGTTGTATTCCAATTTGTGACCTAAAATGTTACCATCTT
CTTTAAAATCAATACCTTTTAATTCGATTCTATTAACTAAGGTATCACCTTCAAACTTGACTTCAGCTCT
GGTCTTGTAGTTACCGTCATCTTTGAAAAAAATAGTTCTTTCTTGAACATAACCTTCTGGCATGGCAGAC
TTGAAAAAGTCATGTTGTTTCATATGATCTGGGTATCTCGCAAAACATTGAACACCATAACCGAAAGTAG
TGACTAAGGTTGGCCATGGAACTGGCAATTTACCAGTAGTACAAATAAATTTTAAGGTCAATTTACCGTA
AGTAGCATCACCTTCACCTTCACCGGAGACAGAAAATTTGTGACCATTAACATCACCATCTAATTCAACC
AAAATTGGGACAACACCAGTGAATAATTCTTCACCTTTAGACATTTTGGATCCCCCGAATTGATCCGGTA
ATTTAGTGTGTGTATTTGTGTTTGCGTGTCTATAGAAGTATAGTAATTTATGCTACAAAGGACCTAATGT
ATAAGGAAAGAATATTTAGAGAAAAGAAGAAAACAAGAGTTTTATATACATACAGAGCACATGCATGCAG
TGGTCTCGATCGAGAAACTCGACTTTGTCGACTCTCTATCACTGATAGGGATCGAGGAATTGATCTATAT
TACCCTGTTATCCCTAGCGGATCTGCCGGTAGAGGTGTGGTCAATAAGAGCGACCTCATACTATACCTGA
GAAAGCAACCTGACCTACAGGAAAGAGTTACTCAAGAATA
