>Addgene plasmid #47953 | pCH001 | addgene partial sequence | sequence record 70628 | pGEX3
GAAAACGCGCGAGACGAAAGGGCCTCGTGATACGCCTATTTTTATAGGTTAATGTCATGATAATAATGGT
TTCTTAGACGTCAGGTGGCACTTTTCGGGGAAATGTGCGCGGAACCCCTATTTGTTTATTTTTCTAAATA
CATTCAAATATGTATCCGCTCATGAGACAATAACCCTGATAAATGCTTCAATAATATTGAAAAAGGAAGA
GTATGAGTATTCAACATTTCCGTGTCGCCCTTATTCCCTTTTTTGCGGCATTTTGCCTTCCTGTTTTTGC
TCACCCAGAAACGCTGGTGAAAGTAAAAGATGCTGAAGATCAGTTGGGTGCACGAGTGGGTTACATCGAA
CTGGATCTCAACAGCGGTAAGATCCTTGAGAGTTTTCGCCCCGAAGAACGTTTTCCAATGATGAGCACTT
TTAAAGTTCTGCTATGTGGCGCGGTATTATCCCGTATTGACGCCGGGCAAGAGCAACTCGGTCGCCGCAT
ACACTATTCTCAGAATGACTTGGTTGAGTACTCACCAGTCACAGAAAAGCATCTTACGGATGGCATGACA
GTAAGAGAATTATGCAGTGCTGCCATAACCATGAGTGATAACACTGCGGCCAACTTACTTCTGACAACGA
TCGGAGGACCGAAGGAGCTAACCGCTTTTTTGCACAACATGGGGGATCATGTAACTCGCCTTGATCGTTG
GGAACCGGAGCTGAATGAAGCCATACCAAACGACGAGCGTGACACCACGATGCCTGTAGCAATGGCAACA
ACGTTGCGCAAACTATTAACTGGCGAACTACTTACTCTAGCTTCCCGGCAACAATTAATAGACTGGATGG
AGGCGGATAAAGTTGCAGGACCACTTCTGCGCTCGGCCCTTCCGGCTGGCTGGTTTATTGCTGATAAATC
TGGAGCCGGTGAGCGTGGGTCTCGCGGTATCATTGCAGCACTGGGGCCAGATGGTAAGCCCTCCCGTATC
GTAGTTATCTACACGACGGGGAGTCAGGCAACTATGGATGAACGAAATAGACAGATCGCTGAGATAGGTG
CCTCACTGATTAAGCATTGGTAACTGTCAGACCAAGTTTACTCATATATACT
