>Addgene plasmid #47953 | pCH001 | addgene partial sequence | sequence record 70629 | pRSII-F1 5'-CGGCATCAGAGCAGATTGTAC-3'
TTCAATTCATCATTTTTTTTTTATTCTTTTTTTTGATTTCGGTTTCCTTGAAATTTTTTTGATTCGGTAA
TCTCCGAACAGAAGGAAGAACGAAGGAAGGAGCACAGACTTAGATTGGTATATATACGCATATGTAGTGT
TGAAGAAACATGAAATTGCCCAGTATTCTTAACCCAACTGCACAGAACAAAAACCTGCAGGAAACGAAGA
TAAATCATGTCGAAAGCTACATATAAGGAACGTGCTGCTACTCATCCTAGTCCTGTTGCTGCCAAGCTAT
TTAATATCATGCACGAAAAGCAAACAAACTTGTGTGCTTCATTGGATGTTCGTACCACCAAGGAATTACT
GGAGTTAGTTGAAGCATTAGGTCCCAAAATTTGTTTACTAAAAACACATGTGGATATCTTGACTGATTTT
TCCATGGAGGGCACAGTTAAGCCGCTAAAGGCATTATCCGCCAAGTACAATTTTTTACTCTTCGAAGACA
GAAAATTTGCTGACATTGGTAATACAGTCAAATTGCAGTACTCTGCGGGTGTATACAGAATAGCAGAATG
GGCAGACATTACGAATGCACACGGTGTGGTGGGCCCAGGTATTGTTAGCGGTTTGAAGCAGGCGGCAGAA
GAAGTAACAAAGGAACCTAGAGGCCTTTTGATGTTAGCAGAATTGTCATGCAAGGGCTCCCTATCTACTG
GAGAATATACTAAGGGTACTGTTGACATTGCGAAGAGCGACAAAGATTTTGTTATCGGCTTTATTGCTCA
AAGAGACATGGGTGGAAGAGATGAAGGTTACGATTGGTTGATTATGACACCCGGTGTGGGTTTAGATGAC
AAGGGAGACGCATTGGGTCAACAGTATAGAACCGTGGATGATGTGGTCTCTACAGGATCTGACATTATTA
TTGTTGGAAGAGGACTATTTGCAAAGGGAAGGGATGCTAAGGTAGAGGGTGAACGTTACAGAAAAGCAGG
CTGGGAAGCATATTTGAGAAGATGCGGCCAGCAAAACTAAAAAACTGTATTATAAGTAAATGCATGTATA
CTAAACTCACAAATTAGAGCTTCAATTTAATT
