>Addgene plasmid #47953 | pCH001 | addgene partial sequence | sequence record 71314 | URA3-F 5'-GAGAAGATGCGGCCAGCAAAA-3'
TATTATAAGTAAATGCATGTATACTAAACTCACAAATTAGAGCTTCAATTTAATTATATCAGTTATTACC
CTATGCGGTGTGAAATACCGCACAGATGCGTAAGGAGAAAATACCGCATCAGGAAATTGTAAGCGTTAAT
ATTTTGTTAAAATTCGCGTTAAATTTTTGTTAAATCAGCTCATTTTTTAACCAATAGGCCGAAATCGGCA
AAATCCCTTATAAATCAAAAGAATAGACCGAGATAGGGT
[37 nt withheld, positions 250-286]
AAAGAACGTGGACTCCAACGTCAAAGG
[49 nt withheld, positions 314-362]
T
[91 nt withheld, positions 364-454]
G
[124 nt withheld, positions 456-579]
CCATTCGCCATTCAGGCTGCGCAACTGTTGGGAAGGGCGATCGGTGCGGGCCTCTTCGCTATTACGCCAG
CTGGCGAAAGGGGGATGTGCTGCAAGGCGATTAAGTTGGGTAACGCCAGGGTTTTCCCAGTCACGACGTT
GTAAAACGACGGCCAGTGAATTGTAATACGACTCACTATAGGGCGAATTGGAGCTCCACCGCGGTGGCGG
CCGCTCTAGATGCGTACACGCGTCCGTACAGAAAAAAAAGAAAAATTTGAAATATAAATAACGTTCTTAA
TACTAACATAACTATAAGAAAATAAATAGGGACCTAGACTTCAGGTTGTCTAACTCCTTCCTTTTCGGT
